>Addgene plasmid #13161 | pc3XB-ZF111 | depositor full sequence | sequence record 7510 | Author sequence
GACGGATCGGGAGATCTCCCGATCCCCTATGGTGCACTCTCAGTACAATCTGCTCTGATGCCGCATAGTT
AAGCCAGTATCTGCTCCCTGCTTGTGTGTTGGAGGTCGCTGAGTAGTGCGCGAGCAAAATTTAAGCTACA
ACAAGGCAAGGCTTGACCGACAATTGCATGAAGAATCTGCTTAGGGTTAGGCGTTTTGCGCTGCTTCGCG
ATGTACGGGCCAGATATACGCGTTGACATTGATTATTGACTAGTTATTAATAGTAATCAATTACGGGGTC
ATTAGTTCATAGCCCATATATGGAGTTCCGCGTTACATAACTTACGGTAAATGGCCCGCCTGGCTGACCG
CCCAACGACCCCCGCCCATTGACGTCAATAATGACGTATGTTCCCATAGTAACGCCAATAGGGACTTTCC
ATTGACGTCAATGGGTGGAGTATTTACGGTAAACTGCCCACTTGGCAGTACATCAAGTGTATCATATGCC
AAGTACGCCCCCTATTGACGTCAATGACGGTAAATGGCCCGCCTGGCATTATGCCCAGTACATGACCTTA
TGGGACTTTCCTACTTGGCAGTACATCTACGTATTAGTCATCGCTATTACCATGGTGATGCGGTTTTGGC
AGTACATCAATGGGCGTGGATAGCGGTTTGACTCACGGGGATTTCCAAGTCTCCACCCCATTGACGTCAA
TGGGAGTTTGTTTTGGCACCAAAATCAACGGGACTTTCCAAAATGTCGTAACAACTCCGCCCCATTGACG
CAAATGGGCGGTAGGCGTGTACGGTGGGAGGTCTATATAAGCAGAGCTCTCTGGCTAACTAGAGAACCCA
CTGCTTACTGGCTTATCGAAATTAATACGACTCACTATAGGGAGACCCAAGCTGGCTAGCGTTTAAACGG
GCCCTCTAGACCCGGGGAGAAGCCTTTTAAGTGCCCAGTCTGTGGCAAGGCGTTCCGTCATTCTTCTAGC
TTAGTGCGCCACCAACGCACCCATACCGGTGGATCCTCTGCACAGTAGTAAGCTTAAGTTTAAACCGCTG
ATCAGCCTCGACTGTGCCTTCTAGTTGCCAGCCATCTGTTGTTTGCCCCTCCCCCGTGCCTTCCTTGACC
CTGGAAGGTGCCACTCCCACTGTCCTTTCCTAATAAAATGAGGAAATTGCATCGCATTGTCTGAGTAGGT
GTCATTCTATTCTGGGGGGTGGGGTGGGGCAGGACAGCAAGGGGGAGGATTGGGAAGACAATAGCAGGCA
TGCTGGGGATGCGGTGGGCTCTATGGCTTCTGAGGCGGAAAGAACCAGCTGGGGCTCTAGGGGGTATCCC
C
[124 nt withheld, positions 1332-1455]
C
[91 nt withheld, positions 1457-1547]
A
[49 nt withheld, positions 1549-1597]
CCTTTGACGTTGGAGTCCACGTTCTTT
[37 nt withheld, positions 1625-1661]
ACCCTATCTCGGTCTATTCTTTTGATTTATAAGGGATTTTGCCGATTTCGGCCTATTGGTTAAAAAATGA
GCTGATTTAACAAAAATTTAACGCGAATTAATTCTGTGGAATGTGTGTCAGTTAGGGTGTGGAAAGTCCC
CAGGCTCCCCAGCAGGCAGAAGTATGCAAAGCATGCATCTCAATTAGTCAGCAACCAGGTGTGGAAAGTC
CCCAGGCTCCCCAGCAGGCAGAAGTATGCAAAGCATGCATCTCAATTAGTCAGCAACCATAGTCCCGCCC
CTAACTCCGCCCATCCCGCCCCTAACTCCGCCCAGTTCCGCCCATTCTCCGCCCCATGGCTGACTAATTT
TTTTTATTTATGCAGAGGCCGAGGCCGCCTCTGCCTCTGAGCTATTCCAGAAGTAGTGAGGAGGCTTTTT
TGGAGGCCTAGGCTTTTGCAAAAAGCTCCCGGCCGGGAGCTTGTATATCCATTTTCGGATCTGATCAAGA
GACAGGATGAGGATCGTTTCGCATGATTGAACAAGATGGATTGCACGCAGGTTCTCCGGCCGCTTGGGTG
GAGAGGCTATTCGGCTATGACTGGGCACAACAGACAATCGGCTGCTCTGATGCCGCCGTGTTCCGGCTGT
CAGCGCAGGGGCGCCCGGTTCTTTTTGTCAAGACCGACCTGTCCGGTGCCCTGAATGAACTGCAGGACGA
GGCAGCGCGGCTATCGTGGCTGGCCACGACGGGCGTTCCTTGCGCAGCTGTGCTCGACGTTGTCACTGAA
GCGGGAAGGGACTGGCTGCTATTGGGCGAAGTGCCGGGGCAGGATCTCCTGTCATCTCACCTTGCTCCTG
CCGAGAAAGTATCCATCATGGCTGATGCAATGCGGCGGCTGCATACGCTTGATCCGGCTACCTGCCCATT
CGACCACCAAGCGAAACATCGCATCGAGCGAGCACGTACTCGGATGGAAGCCGGTCTTGTCGATCAGGAT
GATCTGGACGAAGAGCATCAGGGGCTCGCGCCAGCCGAACTGTTCGCCAGGCTCAAGGCGCGCATGCCCG
ACGGCGAGGATCTCGTCGTGACCCATGGCGATGCCTGCTTGCCGAATATCATGGTGGAAAATGGCCGCTT
TTCTGGATTCATCGACTGTGGCCGGCTGGGTGTGGCGGACCGCTATCAGGACATAGCGTTGGCTACCCGT
GATATTGCTGAAGAGCTTGGCGGCGAATGGGCTGACCGCTTCCTCGTGCTTTACGGTATCGCCGCTCCCG
ATTCGCAGCGCATCGCCTTCTATCGCCTTCTTGACGAGTTCTTCTGAGCGGGACTCTGGGGTTCGAAATG
ACCGACCAAGCGACGCCCAACCTGCCATCACGAGATTTCGATTCCACCGCCGCCTTCTATGAAAGGTTGG
GCTTCGGAATCGTTTTCCGGGACGCCGGCTGGATGATCCTCCAGCGCGGGGATCTCATGCTGGAGTTCTT
CGCCCACCCCAACTTGTTTATTGCAGCTTATAATGGTTACAAATAAAGCAATAGCATCACAAATTTCACA
AATAAAGCATTTTTTTCACTGCATTCTAGTTGTGGTTTGTCCAAACTCATCAATGTATCTTATCATGTCT
GTATACCGTCGACCTCTAGCTAGAGCTTGGCGTAATCATGGTCATAGCTGTTTCCTGTGTGAAATTGTTA
TCCGCTCACAATTCCACACAACATACGAGCCGGAAGCATAAAGTGTAAAGCCTGGGGTGCCTAATGAGTG
AGCTAACTCACATTAATTGCGTTGCGCTCACTGCCCGCTTTCCAGTCGGGAAACCTGTCGTGCCAGCTGC
ATTAATGAATCGGCCAACGCGCGGGGAGAGGCGGTTTGCGTATTGGGCGCTCTTCCGCTTCCTCGCTCAC
TGACTCGCTGCGCTCGGTCGTTCGGCTGCGGCGAGCGGTATCAGCTCACTCAAAGGCGGTAATACGGTTA
TCCACAGAATCAGGGGATAACGCAGGAAAGAACATGTGAGCAAAAGGCCAGCAAAAGGCCAGGAACCGTA
AAAAGGCCGCGTTGCTGGCGTTTTTCCATAGGCTCCGCCCCCCTGACGAGCATCACAAAAATCGACGCTC
AAGTCAGAGGTGGCGAAACCCGACAGGACTATAAAGATACCAGGCGTTTCCCCCTGGAAGCTCCCTCGTG
CGCTCTCCTGTTCCGACCCTGCCGCTTACCGGATACCTGTCCGCCTTTCTCCCTTCGGGAAGCGTGGCGC
TTTCTCATAGCTCACGCTGTAGGTATCTCAGTTCGGTGTAGGTCGTTCGCTCCAAGCTGGGCTGTGTGCA
CGAACCCCCCGTTCAGCCCGACCGCTGCGCCTTATCCGGTAACTATCGTCTTGAGTCCAACCCGGTAAGA
CACGACTTATCGCCACTGGCAGCAGCCACTGGTAACAGGATTAGCAGAGCGAGGTATGTAGGCGGTGCTA
CAGAGTTCTTGAAGTGGTGGCCTAACTACGGCTACACTAGAAGAACAGTATTTGGTATCTGCGCTCTGCT
GAAGCCAGTTACCTTCGGAAAAAGAGTTGGTAGCTCTTGATCCGGCAAACAAACCACCGCTGGTAGCGGT
TTTTTTGTTTGCAAGCAGCAGATTACGCGCAGAAAAAAAGGATCTCAAGAAGATCCTTTGATCTTTTCTA
CGGGGTCTGACGCTCAGTGGAACGAAAACTCACGTTAAGGGATTTTGGTCATGAGATTATCAAAAAGGAT
CTTCACCTAGATCCTTTTAAATTAAAAATGAAGTTTTAAATCAATCTAAAGTATATATGAGTAAACTTGG
TCTGACAGTTACCAATGCTTAATCAGTGAGGCACCTATCTCAGCGATCTGTCTATTTCGTTCATCCATAG
TTGCCTGACTCCCCGTCGTGTAGATAACTACGATACGGGAGGGCTTACCATCTGGCCCCAGTGCTGCAAT
GATACCGCGAGACCCACGCTCACCGGCTCCAGATTTATCAGCAATAAACCAGCCAGCCGGAAGGGCCGAG
CGCAGAAGTGGTCCTGCAACTTTATCCGCCTCCATCCAGTCTATTAATTGTTGCCGGGAAGCTAGAGTAA
GTAGTTCGCCAGTTAATAGTTTGCGCAACGTTGTTGCCATTGCTACAGGCATCGTGGTGTCACGCTCGTC
GTTTGGTATGGCTTCATTCAGCTCCGGTTCCCAACGATCAAGGCGAGTTACATGATCCCCCATGTTGTGC
AAAAAAGCGGTTAGCTCCTTCGGTCCTCCGATCGTTGTCAGAAGTAAGTTGGCCGCAGTGTTATCACTCA
TGGTTATGGCAGCACTGCATAATTCTCTTACTGTCATGCCATCCGTAAGATGCTTTTCTGTGACTGGTGA
GTACTCAACCAAGTCATTCTGAGAATAGTGTATGCGGCGACCGAGTTGCTCTTGCCCGGCGTCAATACGG
GATAATACCGCGCCACATAGCAGAACTTTAAAAGTGCTCATCATTGGAAAACGTTCTTCGGGGCGAAAAC
TCTCAAGGATCTTACCGCTGTTGAGATCCAGTTCGATGTAACCCACTCGTGCACCCAACTGATCTTCAGC
ATCTTTTACTTTCACCAGCGTTTCTGGGTGAGCAAAAACAGGAAGGCAAAATGCCGCAAAAAAGGGAATA
AGGGCGACACGGAAATGTTGAATACTCATACTCTTCCTTTTTCAATATTATTGAAGCATTTATCAGGGTT
ATTGTCTCATGAGCGGATACATATTTGAATGTATTTAGAAAAATAAACAAATAGGGGTTCCGCGCACATT
TCCCCGAAAAGTGCCACCTGACGTC
Features (pLannotate 1.2.2; 20 found; start..end, strand, type, name):
     28..80      -  misc_feature   bom (fragment): basis of mobility region from pBR322
    235..614     +  enhancer       CMV enhancer: human cytomegalovirus immediate early enhancer
    615..818     +  promoter       CMV promoter: human cytomegalovirus (CMV) immediate early promoter
    814..847     +  LTR            5' LTR (truncated) (fragment): truncated 5' long terminal repeat (LTR) from HIV-1
    863..881     +  promoter       T7 promoter: promoter for bacteriophage T7 RNA polymerase
    927..1007    +  CDS            ZNF75A (fragment): ZN75A_HUMAN - Experimental evidence at protein level: Swiss-Prot protein existence level 1. May be involved in transcriptional regulation. From Homo sapiens (Human).
   1062..1286    +  polyA_signal   bGH poly(A) signal: bovine growth hormone polyadenylation signal
   1290..1311    +  promoter       SV40 promoter (fragment): SV40 enhancer and early promoter
   1332..1760    +  rep_origin     f1 ori (sequence partly withheld): f1 bacteriophage origin of replication; arrow indicates direction of (+) strand synthesis
   1774..2103    +  promoter       SV40 promoter: SV40 enhancer and early promoter
   2174..2965    +  CDS            neo: KKA2_KLEPN - Also known as kan, nptII. Experimental evidence at protein level: Swiss-Prot protein existence level 1. Resistance to kanamycin, neomycin, paromomycin, ribostamycin, butirosin and gentamicin B. From Klebsiella pneumoniae.
   2989..3147    +  CDS            ble (fragment): BLE_KLEPN - Experimental evidence at protein level: Swiss-Prot protein existence level 1. Binding protein with a strong affinity to the bleomycin family of antibiotics. Binds to CL990; an antimitotic-antibiotic compound. From Klebsiella pneumoniae.
   3142..3263    +  polyA_signal   SV40 poly(A) signal: SV40 polyadenylation signal
   3336..3352    -  protein_bind   lac operator: The lac repressor binds to the lac operator to inhibit transcription in E. coli. This inhibition can be relieved by adding lactose or isopropyl-β-D-thiogalactopyranoside (IPTG). lac repressor encoded by lacI
   3360..3390    -  promoter       lac promoter: promoter for the E. coli lac operon
   3405..3426    -  protein_bind   CAP binding site: CAP binding activates transcription in the presence of cAMP. E. coli catabolite activator protein
   3439..3531    -  CDS            lacI (fragment): lac repressor; lacI; The lac repressor binds to the lac operator to inhibit transcription in E. coli. This inhibition can be relieved by adding lactose or isopropyl-β-D-thiogalactopyranoside (IPTG).
   3714..4299    -  rep_origin     ori: high-copy-number ColE1/pMB1/pBR322/pUC origin of replication
   4470..5330    -  CDS            AmpR: β-lactamase; bla; confers resistance to ampicillin, carbenicillin, and related antibiotics
   5331..5435    -  promoter       AmpR promoter: bla
