[The description below was written by a language model from this plasmid's Addgene catalogue record and pLannotate feature annotations shown in this document.]
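Description:
pc3XB-ZF111 is a mammalian expression-type plasmid built on pc3XB, a modified version of the Invitrogen pcDNA3 backbone, and serves as one of the module-archive plasmids in the Zinc Finger Consortium Modular Assembly Kit v1.0. It carries a roughly 90 bp insert encoding a single C2H2 zinc finger module, ZF111, which derives from the ToolGen module set (ToolGen name HSSR) and is recorded as recognising the DNA triplet GTT. The finger is cloned between XbaI and BamHI sites, both of which remain intact. This fits the kit's purpose of excising individual finger units and joining them into multi-finger arrays for engineering zinc finger nucleases. The automated annotation labels this short coding segment as a fragment of human ZNF75A. That label most likely reflects sequence similarity among zinc finger motifs and does not contradict the catalogue entry.

The insert lies downstream of the CMV immediate-early enhancer and promoter and a T7 promoter, which also provides the sequencing primer site, and upstream of the bovine growth hormone polyadenylation signal. A second cassette places the neomycin phosphotransferase gene under the SV40 early promoter with an SV40 poly(A) signal, allowing G418 selection in mammalian cells. In bacteria, the plasmid is maintained by a high-copy ColE1/pUC-type origin and selected with ampicillin through the β-lactamase gene and its own promoter. An f1 origin is also present, which permits single-stranded DNA production. The remaining small annotated hits (truncated HIV-1 LTR, ble, lacI and lac promoter/operator fragments, bom) appear to be backbone remnants or short similarity matches with no evident functional role.
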