>Addgene plasmid #13161 | pc3XB-ZF111 | addgene partial sequence | sequence record 19545 | CMV-F 5'-CGCAAATGGGCGGTAGGCGTG-3'
GAGCTCTCTGGGCTACTAGAGAACCCACTGCTTACTGGCTTATCGAAATTAATACGACTCACTATAGGGA
GACCCAAGCTGGCTAGCGTTTAAACGGGCCCTCTAGACCCGGGGAGAAGCCTTTTAAGTGCCCAGTCTGT
GGCAAGGCGTTCCGTCATTCTTCTAGCTTAGTGCGCCACCAACGCACCCATACCGGTGGATCCTCTGCAC
AGTAGTAAGCTTAAGTTTAAACCGCTGATCAGCCTCGACTGTGCCTTCTAGTTGCCAGCCATCTGTTGTT
TGCCCCTCCCCCGTGCCTTCCTTGACCCTGGAAGGTGCCACTCCCACTGTCCTTTCCTAATAAAATGAGG
AAATTGCATCGCATTGTCTGAGTAGGTGTCATTCTATTCTGGGGGGTGGGGTGGGGCANGACAGCAAGGG
GGAGGATTGGGAAGACAATAGCAGGCATGCTGGGGATGCGGTGGGCTCTATGGCTTCT
