Addgene plasmid #13161: pc3XB-ZF111
Depositing lab: Keith Joung. Depositing organization: Massachusetts General Hospital. Publication: Standardized reagents and protocols for engineering zinc finger nucleases by modular assembly. Wright DA, Thibodeau-Beganny S, Sander JD, Winfrey RJ, Hirsh AS, Eichtinger M, Fu F, Porteus MH, Dobbs D, Voytas DF, Joung JK. Nat Protoc. 2006;1(3):1637-52. doi: 10.1038/nprot.2006.259 PubMed 17406455.
Backbone
  Vector backbone: pc3XB
  Backbone manufacturer: Modified Invitrogen pcDNA3
  Backbone size w/o insert (bp): 5400
  Vector type: Mammalian Expression
  Selectable markers: Neomycin (select with G418)
Growth in bacteria
  Bacterial resistance: Ampicillin, 100 μg/mL
  Growth temperature: 37°C
  Growth strain: XL1 Blue
  Copy number: High Copy
Gene/Insert
  Gene/Insert name: ZF111
  Insert size (bp): 90
  Cloning method: Restriction Enzyme; 5′ cloning site XbaI (not destroyed); 3′ cloning site BamHI (not destroyed)
  Sequencing primers: 5′ T7
Terms and licenses: Academic/Nonprofit Terms; Industry Terms: Not Available to Industry
Depositor comments: Part of the Zinc Finger Consortium Modular Assembly Kit v1.0. Finger protein sequence: PGEKPFKCPVCGKAFRHSSSLVRHQRTH . Target DNA sequence: GTT. This zinc finger is derived from the ToolGen module set. ToolGen ZF ID: 12. ToolGen ZF Name: HSSR.
How to cite: pc3XB-ZF111 was a gift from Keith Joung (Addgene plasmid # 13161 ; http://n2t.net/addgene:13161 ; RRID:Addgene_13161)
